Addgene plasmid #125788: pLX209-neo-active WRN
Purpose: constitutive, ectopic expression of human active WRN
Depositing lab: Francisca Vazquez. Depositing organization: Broad Institute. Publication: WRN helicase is a synthetic lethal target in microsatellite unstable cancers. Chan EM, Shibue T, McFarland JM, Gaeta B, Ghandi M, Dumont N, Gonzalez A, McPartlan JS, Li T, Zhang Y, Bin Liu J, Lazaro JB, Gu P, Piett CG, Apffel A, Ali SO, Deasy R, Keskula P, Ng RWS, Roberts EA, Reznichenko E, Leung L, Alimova M, Schenone M, Islam M, Maruvka YE, Liu Y, Roper J, Raghavan S, Giannakis M, Tseng YY, Nagel ZD, D'Andrea A, Root DE, Boehm JS, Getz G, Chang S, Golub TR, Tsherniak A, Vazquez F, Bass AJ. Nature. 2019 Apr 10. pii: 10.1038/s41586-019-1102-x. doi: 10.1038/s41586-019-1102-x. PubMed 30971823.
Backbone
  Vector backbone: pLX_TRC209
  Backbone size w/o insert (bp): 9634
  Vector type: Mammalian Expression
  Selectable markers: Neomycin (select with G418)
Growth in bacteria
  Bacterial resistance: Ampicillin, 100 μg/mL
  Growth temperature: 30°C
  Growth strain: NEB Stable
  Copy number: Low Copy
Gene/Insert
  Gene/Insert name: myc-active WRN
  Species: H. sapiens (human)
  Insert size (bp): 5226
  Entrez Gene: WRN (a.k.a. RECQ3, RECQL2, RECQL3)
  Tag / fusion protein: 5x myc (N terminal on backbone)
  Cloning method: Restriction Enzyme; 5′ cloning site BamHI (not destroyed); 3′ cloning site MluI (not destroyed)
Resource information
  A portion of this plasmid was derived from a plasmid made by: pMM290 (addgene ID #46038)
Terms and licenses: Academic/Nonprofit Terms; Industry Terms: Not Available to Industry
Depositor comments: Please visit https://www.biorxiv.org/content/10.1101/502070v1 for BioRxiv preprint.
How to cite: pLX209-neo-active WRN was a gift from Francisca Vazquez (Addgene plasmid # 125788 ; http://n2t.net/addgene:125788 ; RRID:Addgene_125788)
