[The description below was written by a language model from this plasmid's Addgene catalogue record and pLannotate feature annotations shown in this document.]
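Description:
pLX209-neo-active WRN is a mammalian expression plasmid built on the pLX_TRC209 backbone. The catalogue lists it only as a mammalian expression vector, but its feature table shows the architecture of a third-generation, self-inactivating HIV-1 lentiviral transfer vector. An RSV enhancer/promoter sits upstream of a truncated 5' LTR, followed by the Ψ packaging signal with a gag fragment, the Rev response element, a cPPT/CTS, a WPRE and a ΔU3 3' LTR. Together these elements allow the region between the LTRs to be packaged into viral particles and integrated into target cells, while the deleted U3 leaves the integrated LTRs transcriptionally inactive. In bacteria the plasmid carries a ColE1/pUC-type origin and an ampicillin resistance gene, along with an f1 ori. The catalogue nonetheless describes it as low copy and lists a recombination-tolerant strain, as is common for LTR-containing vectors. An SV40 poly(A) signal and SV40 origin lie downstream of the 3' LTR.

Two independent expression units sit within the proviral region. A human PGK promoter drives NeoR/KanR, allowing G418 selection of stably transduced or transfected cells. The strong constitutive EF-1α promoter drives the payload, five tandem Myc epitope tags fused to the N terminus of full-length human WRN, the RecQ-family enzyme with both ATP-dependent helicase and 3'→5' exonuclease activities. The insert was cloned between BamHI and MluI sites, and part of it derives from an earlier deposited plasmid. "Active" indicates a catalytically functional WRN, though the record does not describe any specific sequence alterations.

The stated purpose is constitutive ectopic expression of active human WRN. The associated publication identifies WRN helicase as a synthetic lethal target in microsatellite-unstable cancers.
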