Features (pLannotate 1.2.2; 33 found; start..end, strand, type, name):
      1..181     +  LTR            5' LTR (truncated): truncated 5' long terminal repeat (LTR) from HIV-1
    228..353     +  misc_feature   HIV-1 Ψ: packaging signal of human immunodeficiency virus type 1
    337..700     +  CDS            HIV-1 gag (fragment): gag protein from human immunodeficiency virus 1; gag
    846..1079    +  misc_feature   RRE: The Rev response element (RRE) of HIV-1 allows for Rev-dependent mRNA export from the nucleus to the cytoplasm.
   1456..1482    +  CDS            Rev (fragment): human immunodeficiency virus 1 (HIV-1) Rev protein; rev; enhances nuclear export of unspliced and incompletely spliced viral mRNAs
   1483..1983    +  promoter       hPGK promoter: human phosphoglycerate kinase 1 promoter
   1998..2792    +  CDS            NeoR/KanR: aminoglycoside phosphotransferase from Tn5; aph(3')-II (or nptII); confers resistance to neomycin, kanamycin, and G418 (Geneticin®)
   2840..2957    +  misc_feature   cPPT/CTS: central polypurine tract and central termination sequence of HIV-1
   3023..3089    +  CDS            small t antigen (fragment): SV40 (simian virus 40) small t antigen
   3096..4274    +  promoter       EF-1α promoter: strong constitutive promoter for human elongation factor EF-1α
   4312..4341    +  CDS            Myc: Myc (human c-Myc proto-oncogene) epitope tag
   4351..4380    +  CDS            Myc: Myc (human c-Myc proto-oncogene) epitope tag
   4390..4419    +  CDS            Myc: Myc (human c-Myc proto-oncogene) epitope tag
   4429..4458    +  CDS            Myc: Myc (human c-Myc proto-oncogene) epitope tag
   4468..4497    +  CDS            Myc: Myc (human c-Myc proto-oncogene) epitope tag
   4528..8823    +  CDS            WRN (sequence partly withheld): WRN_HUMAN - Also known as RECQ3, RECQL2. Experimental evidence at protein level: Swiss-Prot protein existence level 1. Multifunctional enzyme that has both magnesium and ATP- dependent DNA-helicase activity and 3'->5' exonuclease activity towards double-stranded DNA with a 5'-overhang. Has no nuclease activity towards single-stranded DNA or blunt-ended double-stranded DNA. Binds preferentially to DNA substrates containing alternate secondary structures, such as replication forks and Holliday junctions. May play an important role in the dissociation of joint DNA molecules that can arise as prod
   9519..10107   +  misc_feature   WPRE: woodchuck hepatitis virus posttranscriptional regulatory element
  10158..10177   +  misc_feature   cPPT/CTS (fragment): central polypurine tract and central termination sequence of HIV-1
  10179..10412   +  LTR            3' LTR (ΔU3): self-inactivating 3' long terminal repeat (LTR) from HIV-1
  10490..10611   +  polyA_signal   SV40 poly(A) signal: SV40 polyadenylation signal
  10651..10786   +  rep_origin     SV40 ori: SV40 origin of replication
  10807..10825   -  promoter       T7 promoter: promoter for bacteriophage T7 RNA polymerase
  10833..10988   +  CDS            lacZα (fragment): LacZα fragment of β-galactosidase; lacZ fragment
  10993..11421   +  rep_origin     f1 ori (sequence partly withheld): f1 bacteriophage origin of replication; arrow indicates direction of (+) strand synthesis
  11474..11578   +  promoter       AmpR promoter: bla
  11579..12439   +  CDS            AmpR: β-lactamase; bla; confers resistance to ampicillin, carbenicillin, and related antibiotics
  12610..13198   +  rep_origin     ori: high-copy-number ColE1/pMB1/pBR322/pUC origin of replication
  13381..13473   +  CDS            lacI (fragment): lac repressor; lacI; The lac repressor binds to the lac operator to inhibit transcription in E. coli. This inhibition can be relieved by adding lactose or isopropyl-β-D-thiogalactopyranoside (IPTG).
  13486..13507   +  protein_bind   CAP binding site: CAP binding activates transcription in the presence of cAMP. E. coli catabolite activator protein
  13522..13552   +  promoter       lac promoter: promoter for the E. coli lac operon
  13556..13578   +  protein_bind   lac operator (fragment): The lac repressor binds to the lac operator to inhibit transcription in E. coli. This inhibition can be relieved by adding lactose or isopropyl-β-D-thiogalactopyranoside (IPTG). lac repressor encoded by lacI
  13621..13639   +  promoter       T3 promoter: promoter for bacteriophage T3 RNA polymerase
  13667..13893   +  promoter       RSV promoter: Rous sarcoma virus enhancer/promoter
>Addgene plasmid #125788 | pLX209-neo-active WRN | addgene full sequence | sequence record 260641 | Addgene NGS Result
GGGTCTCTCTGGTTAGACCAGATCTGAGCCTGGGAGCTCTCTGGCTAACTAGGGAACCCACTGCTTAAGC
CTCAATAAAGCTTGCCTTGAGTGCTTCAAGTAGTGTGTGCCCGTCTGTTGTGTGACTCTGGTAACTAGAG
ATCCCTCAGACCCTTTTAGTCAGTGTGGAAAATCTCTAGCAGTGGCGCCCGAACAGGGACTTGAAAGCGA
AAGGGAAACCAGAGGAGCTCTCTCGACGCAGGACTCGGCTTGCTGAAGCGCGCACGGCAAGAGGCGAGGG
GCGGCGACTGGTGAGTACGCCAAAAATTTTGACTAGCGGAGGCTAGAAGGAGAGAGATGGGTGCGAGAGC
GTCAGTATTAAGCGGGGGAGAATTAGATCGCGATGGGAAAAAATTCGGTTAAGGCCAGGGGGAAAGAAAA
AATATAAATTAAAACATATAGTATGGGCAAGCAGGGAGCTAGAACGATTCGCAGTTAATCCTGGCCTGTT
AGAAACATCAGAAGGCTGTAGACAAATACTGGGACAGCTACAACCATCCCTTCAGACAGGATCAGAAGAA
CTTAGATCATTATATAATACAGTAGCAACCCTCTATTGTGTGCATCAAAGGATAGAGATAAAAGACACCA
AGGAAGCTTTAGACAAGATAGAGGAAGAGCAAAACAAAAGTAAGACCACCGCACAGCAAGCGGCCGCTGA
TCTTCAGACCTGGAGGAGGAGATATGAGGGACAATTGGAGAAGTGAATTATATAAATATAAAGTAGTAAA
AATTGAACCATTAGGAGTAGCACCCACCAAGGCAAAGAGAAGAGTGGTGCAGAGAGAAAAAAGAGCAGTG
GGAATAGGAGCTTTGTTCCTTGGGTTCTTGGGAGCAGCAGGAAGCACTATGGGCGCAGCGTCAATGACGC
TGACGGTACAGGCCAGACAATTATTGTCTGGTATAGTGCAGCAGCAGAACAATTTGCTGAGGGCTATTGA
GGCGCAACAGCATCTGTTGCAACTCACAGTCTGGGGCATCAAGCAGCTCCAGGCAAGAATCCTGGCTGTG
GAAAGATACCTAAAGGATCAACAGCTCCTGGGGATTTGGGGTTGCTCTGGAAAACTCATTTGCACCACTG
CTGTGCCTTGGAATGCTAGTTGGAGTAATAAATCTCTGGAACAGATTTGGAATCACACGACCTGGATGGA
GTGGGACAGAGAAATTAACAATTACACAAGCTTAATACACTCCTTAATTGAAGAATCGCAAAACCAGCAA
GAAAAGAATGAACAAGAATTATTGGAATTAGATAAATGGGCAAGTTTGTGGAATTGGTTTAACATAACAA
ATTGGCTGTGGTATATAAAATTATTCATAATGATAGTAGGAGGCTTGGTAGGTTTAAGAATAGTTTTTGC
TGTACTTTCTATAGTGAATAGAGTTAGGCAGGGATATTCACCATTATCGTTTCAGACCCACCTCCCAACC
CCGAGGGGACCCTTGCGCCTTTTCCAAGGCAGCCCTGGGTTTGCGCAGGGACGCGGCTGCTCTGGGCGTG
GTTCCGGGAAACGCAGCGGCGCCGACCCTGGGTCTCGCACATTCTTCACGTCCGTTCGCAGCGTCACCCG
GATCTTCGCCGCTACCCTTGTGGGCCCCCCGGCGACGCTTCCTGCTCCGCCCCTAAGTCGGGAAGGTTCC
TTGCGGTTCGCGGCGTGCCGGACGTGACAAACGGAAGCCGCACGTCTCACTAGTACCCTCGCAGACGGAC
AGCGCCAGGGAGCAATGGCAGCGCGCCGACCGCGATGGGCTGTGGCCAATAGCGGCTGCTCAGCAGGGCG
CGCCGAGAGCAGCGGCCGGGAAGGGGCGGTGCGGGAGGCGGGGTGTGGGGCGGTAGTGTGGGCCCTGTTC
CTGCCCGCGCGGTGTTCCGCATTCTGCAAGCCTCCGGAGCGCACGTCGGCAGTCGGCTCCCTCGTTGACC
GAATCACCGACCTCTCTCCCCAGGGGGTACCGCCACCATGATTGAACAAGATAGATTGCACGCAGGTTCT
CCGGCCGCTTGGGTGGAGAGGCTATTCGGCTATGACTGGGCACAACAGACAATCGGCTGCTCTGATGCCG
CCGTGTTCCGGCTGTCAGCGCAGGGGCGCCCGGTTCTTTTTGTCAAGACCGACCTGTCCGGTGCCCTGAA
TGAACTGCAGGACGAGGCAGCGCGGCTATCGTGGCTGGCCACGACGGGCGTTCCTTGCGCAGCTGTGCTC
GACGTTGTCACTGAAGCGGGAAGGGACTGGCTGCTATTGGGCGAAGTGCCGGGGCAGGATCTCCTGTCAT
CTCACCTTGCTCCTGCCGAGAAAGTATCCATCATGGCTGATGCAATGCGGCGGCTGCATACGCTTGATCC
GGCTACCTGCCCATTCGACCACCAAGCGAAACATCGCATCGAGCGAGCACGTACTCGGATGGAAGCCGGT
CTTGTCGATCAGGATGATCTGGACGAAGAGCATCAGGGGCTCGCGCCAGCCGAACTGTTCGCCAGGCTCA
AGGCGCGCATGCCCGACGGCGAGGATCTCGTCGTGACCCATGGCGATGCCTGCTTGCCGAATATCATGGT
GGAAAATGGCCGCTTTTCTGGATTCATCGACTGTGGCCGGCTGGGTGTGGCGGACCGCTATCAGGACATA
GCGTTGGCTACCCGTGATATTGCTGAAGAGCTTGGCGGCGAATGGGCTGACCGCTTCCTCGTGCTTTACG
GTATCGCCGCTCCCGATTCGCAGCGCATCGCCTTCTATCGCCTTCTTGACGAGTTCTTCTGAGGTGGCGA
ATTCTAGATCTTGAGACAAATGGCAGTATTCATCCACAATTTTAAAAGAAAAGGGGGGATTGGGGGGTAC
AGTGCAGGGGAAAGAATAGTAGACATAATAGCAACAGACATACAAACTAAAGAATTACAAAAACAAATTA
CAAAAATTCAAAATTTTCGGGTTTATTACAGGGACAGCAGAGATCCACTTTGGCGCCGGCTCGAGGGGGC
CCGGGTGCAAAGATGGATAAAGTTTTAAACAGAGAGGAATCTTTGCAGCTAATGGACCTTCTAGGTCTTG
AAAGGAGTGGGAATTGGCTCCGGTGCCCGTCAGTGGGCAGAGCGCACATCGCCCACAGTCCCCGAGAAGT
TGGGGGGAGGGGTCGGCAATTGAACCGGTGCCTAGAGAAGGTGGCGCGGGGTAAACTGGGAAAGTGATGT
CGTGTACTGGCTCCGCCTTTTTCCCGAGGGTGGGGGAGAACCGTATATAAGTGCAGTAGTCGCCGTGAAC
GTTCTTTTTCGCAACGGGTTTGCCGCCAGAACACAGGTAAGTGCCGTGTGTGGTTCCCGCGGGCCTGGCC
TCTTTACGGGTTATGGCCCTTGCGTGCCTTGAATTACTTCCACCTGGCTGCAGTACGTGATTCTTGATCC
CGAGCTTCGGGTTGGAAGTGGGTGGGAGAGTTCGAGGCCTTGCGCTTAAGGAGCCCCTTCGCCTCGTGCT
TGAGTTGAGGCCTGGCCTGGGCGCTGGGGCCGCCGCGTGCGAATCTGGTGGCACCTTCGCGCCTGTCTCG
CTGCTTTCGATAAGTCTCTAGCCATTTAAAATTTTTGATGACCTGCTGCGACGCTTTTTTTCTGGCAAGA
TAGTCTTGTAAATGCGGGCCAAGATCTGCACACTGGTATTTCGGTTTTTGGGGCCGCGGGCGGCGACGGG
GCCCGTGCGTCCCAGCGCACATGTTCGGCGAGGCGGGGCCTGCGAGCGCGGCCACCGAGAATCGGACGGG
GGTAGTCTCAAGCTGGCCGGCCTGCTCTGGTGCCTGGCCTCGCGCCGCCGTGTATCGCCCCGCCCTGGGC
GGCAAGGCTGGCCCGGTCGGCACCAGTTGCGTGAGCGGAAAGATGGCCGCTTCCCGGCCCTGCTGCAGGG
AGCTCAAAATGGAGGACGCGGCGCTCGGGAGAGCGGGCGGGTGAGTCACCCACACAAAGGAAAAGGGCCT
TTCCGTCCTCAGCCGTCGCTTCATGTGACTCCACGGAGTACCGGGCGCCGTCCAGGCACCTCGATTAGTT
CTCGAGCTTTTGGAGTACGTCGTCTTTAGGTTGGGGGGAGGGGTTTTATGCGATGGAGTTTCCCCACACT
GAGTGGGTGGAGACTGAAGTTAGGCCAGCTTGGCACTTGATGTAATTCTCCTTGGAATTTGCCCTTTTTG
AGTTTGGATCTTGGTTCATTCTCAAGCCTCAGACAGTGGTTCAAAGTTTTTTTCTTCCATTTCAGGTGTC
GTGAGGGATCCGCCACCATGGAAAATCGATTTAAAGCTATGGAGCAAAAGCTCATTTCTGAAGAGGACTT
GAATGAAATGGAGCAAAAGCTCATTTCTGAAGAGGACTTGAATGAAATGGAGCAAAAGCTCATTTCTGAA
GAGGACTTGAATGAAATGGAGCAAAAGCTCATTTCTGAAGAGGACTTGAATGAAATGGAGCAAAAGCTCA
TTTCTGAAGAGGACTTGAATGAAATGGAGAGCTTGGGCGACCTCACCATGGGTGAAAAAAAATTGGAAAC
AACTGCACAGCAGCGAAAATGTCCTGAATGGATGAATGTGCAGAATAAAAGATGTGCTGTAGAAGAAAGA
AAGGCATGTGTTCGGAAGAGTGTTTTTGAAGATGACCTCCCCTTCTTAGAATTCACTGGATCCATTGTGT
ATAGTTACGATGCTAGTGATTGCTCTTTCCTGTCAGAAGATATTAGCATGAGTCTATCAGATGGGGATGT
GGTGGGATTTGACATGGAGTGGCCACCATTATACAACAGAGGGAAACTTGGCAAAGTTGCACTAATTCAG
TTGTGTGTTTCTGAGAGCAAATGTTACTTGTTCCACGTTTCTTCCATGTCAGTTTTTCCCCAGGGATTAA
AAATGTTGCTTGAAAATAAAGCAGTTAAAAAGGCAGGTGTAGGAATTGAAGGAGATCAGTGGAAACTTCT
ACGAGACTTTGATATCAAATTGAAGAATTTTGTGGAGTTGACAGATGTTGCCAATAAAAAGCTGAAATGT
ACAGAGACCTGGAGCCTTAACAGTCTGGTTAAACACCTCTTAGGTAAACAGCTCCTGAAAGACAAGTCTA
TCCGCTGTAGCAATTGGAGTAAATTTCCTCTCACTGAGGACCAGAAACTGTATGCAGCCACTGATGCTTA
TGCTGGTTTTATTATTTACCGAAATTTAGAGATTTTGGATGATACTGTGCAAAGGTTTGCTATAAATAAA
GAGGAAGAAATCCTACTTAGCGACATGAACAAACAGTTGACTTCAATCTCTGAGGAAGTGATGGATCTGG
CTAAGCATCTTCCTCATGCTTTCAGTAAATTGGAAAACCCACGGAGGGTTTCTATCTTACTAAAGGATAT
TTCAGAAAATCTATATTCACTGAGGAGGATGATAATTGGGTCTACTAACATTGAGACTGAACTGAGGCCC
AGCAATAATTTAAACTTATTATCCTTTGAAGATTCAACTACTGGGGGAGTACAACAGAAACAAATTAGAG
AACATGAAGTTTTAATTCACGTTGAAGATGAAACATGGGACCCAACACTTGATCATTTAGCTAAACATGA
TGGAGAAGATGTACTTGGAAATAAAGTGGAACGAAAAGAAGATGGATTTGAAGATGGAGTAGAAGACAAC
AAATTGAAAGAGAATATGGAAAGAGCTTGTTTGATGTCGTTAGATATTACAGAACATGAACTCCAAATTT
TGGAACAGCAGTCTCAGGAAGAATATCTTAGTGATATTGCTTATAAATCTACTGAGCATTTATCTCCCAA
TGATAATGAAAACGATACGTCCTATGTAATTGAGAGTGATGAAGATTTAGAAATGGAGATGCTTAAGCAT
TTATCTCCCAATGATAATGAAAACGATACGTCCTATGTAATTGAGAGTGATGAAGATTTAGAAATGGAGA
TGCTTAAGTCTTTAGAAAACCTCAATAGTGGCACGGTAGAACCAACTCATTCTAAATGCTTAAAAATGGA
AAGA
[1341 nt withheld, positions 6025-7365]
TATTCCATGGATGACTCAGAGGATACATCCTGGGACTTTGGTCCACAAGCATTTAAGCTTTTGTCTGCTG
TGGACATCTTAGGCGAAAAATTTGGAATTGGGCTTCCAATTTTATTTCTCCGAGGATCTAATTCTCAGCG
TCTTGCCGATCAATATCGCAGGCACAGTTTATTTGGCACTGGCAAGGATCAAACAGAGAGTTGGTGGAAG
GCTTTTTCCCGTCAGCTGATCACTGAGGGATTCTTGGTAGAAGTTTCTCGGTATAACAAATTTATGAAGA
TTTGCGCCCTTACGAAAAAGGGTAGAAATTGGCTTCATAAAGCTAATACAGAATCTCAGAGCCTCATCCT
TCAAGCTAATGAAGAATTGTGTCCAAAGAAGTTGCTTCTGCCTAGTTCGAAAACTGTATCTTCGGGCACC
AAAGAGCATTGTTATAATCAAGTACCAGTTGAATTAAGTACAGAGAAGAAGTCTAACTTGGAGAAGTTAT
ATTCTTATAAACCATGTGATAAGATTTCTTCTGGGAGTAACATTTCTAAAAAAAGTATCATGGTACAGTC
ACCAGAAAAAGCTTACAGTTCCTCACAGCCTGTTATTTCGGCACAAGAGCAGGAGACTCAGATTGTGTTA
TATGGCAAATTGGTAGAAGCTAGGCAGAAACATGCCAATAAAATGGATGTTCCCCCAGCTATTCTGGCAA
CAAACAAGATACTGGTGGATATGGCCAAAATGAGACCAACTACGGTTGAAAACGTAAAAAGGATTGATGG
TGTTTCTGAAGGCAAAGCTGCCATGTTGGCCCCTCTGTTGGAAGTCATCAAACATTTCTGCCAAACAAAT
AGTGTTCAGACAGACCTCTTTTCAAGTACAAAACCTCAAGAAGAACAGAAGACGAGTCTGGTAGCAAAAA
ATAAAATATGCACACTTTCACAGTCTATGGCCATCACATACTCTTTATTCCAAGAAAAGAAGATGCCTTT
GAAGAGCATAGCTGAGAGCAGGATTCTGCCTCTCATGACAATTGGCATGCACTTATCCCAAGCGGTGAAA
GCTGGCTGCCCCCTTGATTTGGAGCGAGCAGGCCTGACTCCAGAGGTTCAGAAGATTATTGCTGATGTTA
TCCGAAACCCTCCCGTCAACTCAGATATGAGTAAAATTAGCCTAATCAGAATGTTAGTTCCTGAAAACAT
TGACACGTACCTTATCCACATGGCAATTGAGATCCTTAAACATGGTCCTGACAGTGGACTTCAACCTTCA
TGTGATGTCAACAAAAGGAGATGTTTTCCCGGTTCTGAAGAGATCTGTTCAAGTTCTAAGAGAAGCAAGG
AAGAAGTAGGCATCAATACTGAGACTTCATCTGCAGAGAGAAAGAGACGATTACCTGTGTGGTTTGCCAA
AGGAAGTGATACCAGCAAGAAATTAATGGACAAAACGAAAAGGGGAGGTCTTTTTAGTTAAGCTGGCAAT
TACCAGAACAATTATGTTTCTTGCTGTATTATAAGAGGATAGCTATATTTTATTTCTGAAGAGTAAGGAG
TAGTATTTTGGCTTAAAAATCATTCTAATTACAAAGTTCACTGTTTATTGAAGAACTGGCATCTTAAATC
AGCCTTCCGCAATTCATGTAGTTTCTGGGTCTTCTGGGAGCCTACGTGAGTACATCACCTAACAGAATAT
TAAATTAGACTTCCTGTAAGATTGCTTTAAGAAACTGTTACTGTCCTGTTTTCTAATCTCTTTATTAAAA
CAGTGTATTTGGAAAATGTTATGTGCTCTGATTTGATATAGATAACAGATTAGTAGTTACATGGTAATTA
TGTGATATAAAATATTCATATATTATCAAAATTCTGTTTTGTAAATGTAAGAAAGCATAGTTATTTTACA
AATTGTTTTTACTGTCTTTTGAAGAAGTTCTTAAATACGTTGTTAAATGGTATTAGTTGACCAGGGCAGT
GAAAATGAAACCGCATTTTGGGTGCCATTAAATAGGGAAAAAACATGTAAAAAATGTAAAATGGAGACCA
ATTGCACTAGGCAAGTGTATATTTTGTATTTTATATACAATTTCTATTATTTTTCAAGTAATAAAACAAT
GTTTTTCATNAAAAAAAAAAAAAAAAAAAAACTCGACGACGCGTTAAGTCGACAATCAACCTCTGGATTA
CAAAATTTGTGAAAGATTGACTGGTATTCTTAACTATGTTGCTCCTTTTACGCTATGTGGATACGCTGCT
TTAATGCCTTTGTATCATGCTATTGCTTCCCGTATGGCTTTCATTTTCTCCTCCTTGTATAAATCCTGGT
TGCTGTCTCTTTATGAGGAGTTGTGGCCCGTTGTCAGGCAACGTGGCGTGGTGTGCACTGTGTTTGCTGA
CGCAACCCCCACTGGTTGGGGCATTGCCACCACCTGTCAGCTCCTTTCCGGGACTTTCGCTTTCCCCCTC
CCTATTGCCACGGCGGAACTCATCGCCGCCTGCCTTGCCCGCTGCTGGACAGGGGCTCGGCTGTTGGGCA
CTGACAATTCCGTGGTGTTGTCGGGGAAATCATCGTCCTTTCCTTGGCTGCTCGCCTGTGTTGCCACCTG
GATTCTGCGCGGGACGTCCTTCTGCTACGTCCCTTCGGCCCTCAATCCAGCGGACCTTCCTTCCCGCGGC
CTGCTGCCGGCTCTGCGGCCTCTTCCGCGTCTTCGCCTTCGCCCTCAGACGAGTCGGATCTCCCTTTGGG
CCGCCTCCCCGCGTCGACTTTAAGACCAATGACTTACAAGGCAGCTGTAGATCTTAGCCACTTTTTAAAA
GAAAAGGGGGGACTGGAAGGGCTAATTCACTCCCAACGAAGACAAGATCTGCTTTTTGCTTGTACTGGGT
CTCTCTGGTTAGACCAGATCTGAGCCTGGGAGCTCTCTGGCTAACTAGGGAACCCACTGCTTAAGCCTCA
ATAAAGCTTGCCTTGAGTGCTTCAAGTAGTGTGTGCCCGTCTGTTGTGTGACTCTGGTAACTAGAGATCC
CTCAGACCCTTTTAGTCAGTGTGGAAAATCTCTAGCAGTACGTATAGTAGTTCATGTCATCTTATTATTC
AGTATTTATAACTTGCAAAGAAATGAATATCAGAGAGTGAGAGGAACTTGTTTATTGCAGCTTATAATGG
TTACAAATAAAGCAATAGCATCACAAATTTCACAAATAAAGCATTTTTTTCACTGCATTCTAGTTGTGGT
TTGTCCAAACTCATCAATGTATCTTATCATGTCTGGCTCTAGCTATCCCGCCCCTAACTCCGCCCATCCC
GCCCCTAACTCCGCCCAGTTCCGCCCATTCTCCGCCCCATGGCTGACTAATTTTTTTTATTTATGCAGAG
GCCGAGGCCGCCTCGGCCTCTGAGCTATTCCAGAAGTAGTGAGGAGGCTTTTTTGGAGGCCTAGGGACGT
ACCCAATTCGCCCTATAGTGAGTCGTATTACGCGCGCTCACTGGCCGTCGTTTTACAACGTCGTGACTGG
GAAAACCCTGGCGTTACCCAACTTAATCGCCTTGCAGCACATCCCCCTTTCGCCAGCTGGCGTAATAGCG
AAGAGGCCCGCACCGATCGCCCTTCCCAACAGTTGCGCAGCCTGAATGGCGAATGGG
[124 nt withheld, positions 10993-11116]
C
[91 nt withheld, positions 11118-11208]
A
[49 nt withheld, positions 11210-11258]
CCTTTGACGTTGGAGTCCACGTTCTTT
[37 nt withheld, positions 11286-11322]
ACCCTATCTCGGTCTATTCTTTTGATTTATAAGGGATTTTGCCGATTTCGGCCTATTGGTTAAAAAATGA
GCTGATTTAACAAAAATTTAACGCGAATTTTAACAAAATATTAACGCTTACAATTTAGGTGGCACTTTTC
GGGGAAATGTGCGCGGAACCCCTATTTGTTTATTTTTCTAAATACATTCAAATATGTATCCGCTCATGAG
ACAATAACCCTGATAAATGCTTCAATAATATTGAAAAAGGAAGAGTATGAGTATTCAACATTTCCGTGTC
GCCCTTATTCCCTTTTTTGCGGCATTTTGCCTTCCTGTTTTTGCTCACCCAGAAACGCTGGTGAAAGTAA
AAGATGCTGAAGATCAGTTGGGTGCACGAGTGGGTTACATCGAACTGGATCTCAACAGCGGTAAGATCCT
TGAGAGTTTTCGCCCCGAAGAACGTTTTCCAATGATGAGCACTTTTAAAGTTCTGCTATGTGGCGCGGTA
TTATCCCGTATTGACGCCGGGCAAGAGCAACTCGGTCGCCGCATACACTATTCTCAGAATGACTTGGTTG
AGTACTCACCAGTCACAGAAAAGCATCTTACGGATGGCATGACAGTAAGAGAATTATGCAGTGCTGCCAT
AACCATGAGTGATAACACTGCGGCCAACTTACTTCTGACAACGATCGGAGGACCGAAGGAGCTAACCGCT
TTTTTGCACAACATGGGGGATCATGTAACTCGCCTTGATCGTTGGGAACCGGAGCTGAATGAAGCCATAC
CAAACGACGAGCGTGACACCACGATGCCTGTAGCAATGGCAACAACGTTGCGCAAACTATTAACTGGCGA
ACTACTTACTCTAGCTTCCCGGCAACAATTAATAGACTGGATGGAGGCGGATAAAGTTGCAGGACCACTT
CTGCGCTCGGCCCTTCCGGCTGGCTGGTTTATTGCTGATAAATCTGGAGCCGGTGAGCGTGGGTCTCGCG
GTATCATTGCAGCACTGGGGCCAGATGGTAAGCCCTCCCGTATCGTAGTTATCTACACGACGGGGAGTCA
GGCAACTATGGATGAACGAAATAGACAGATCGCTGAGATAGGTGCCTCACTGATTAAGCATTGGTAACTG
TCAGACCAAGTTTACTCATATATACTTTAGATTGATTTAAAACTTCATTTTTAATTTAAAAGGATCTAGG
TGAAGATCCTTTTTGATAATCTCATGACCAAAATCCCTTAACGTGAGTTTTCGTTCCACTGAGCGTCAGA
CCCCGTAGAAAAGATCAAAGGATCTTCTTGAGATCCTTTTTTTCTGCGCGTAATCTGCTGCTTGCAAACA
AAAAAACCACCGCTACCAGCGGTGGTTTGTTTGCCGGATCAAGAGCCACCAACTCTTTTTCCGAAGGTAA
CTGGCTTCAGCAGAGCGCAGATACCAAATACTGTTCTTCTAGTGTAGCCGTAGTTAGGCCACCACTTCAA
GAACTCTGTAGCACCGCCTACATACCTCGCTCTGCTAATCCTGTTACCAGTGGCTGCTGCCAGTGGCGAT
AAGTCGTGTCTTACCGGGTTGGACTCAAGACGATAGTTACCGGATAAGGCGCAGCGGTCGGGCTGAACGG
GGGGTTCGTGCACACAGCCCAGCTTGGAGCGAACGACCTACACCGAACTGAGATACCTACAGCGTGAGCT
ATGAGAAAGCGCCACGCTTCCCGAAGGGAGAAAGGCGGACAGGTATCCGGTAAGCGGCAGGGTCGGAACA
GGAGAGCGCACGAGGGAGCTTCCAGGGGGAAACGCCTGGTATCTTTATAGTCCTGTCGGGTTTCGCCACC
TCTGACTTGAGCGTCGATTTTTGTGATGCTCGTCAGGGGGGCGGAGCCTATGGAAAAACGCCAGCAACGC
GGCCTTTTTACGGTTCCTGGCCTTTTGCTGGCCTTTTGCTCACATGTTCTTTCCTGCGTTATCCCCTGAT
TCTGTGGATAACCGTATTACCGCCTTTGAGTGAGCTGATACCGCTCGCCGCAGCCGAACGACCGAGCGCA
GCGAGTCAGTGAGCGAGGAAGCGGAAGAGCGCCCAATACGCAAACCGCCTCTCCCCGCGCGTTGGCCGAT
TCATTAATGCAGCTGGCACGACAGGTTTCCCGACTGGAAAGCGGGCAGTGAGCGCAACGCAATTAATGTG
AGTTAGCTCACTCATTAGGCACCCCAGGCTTTACACTTTATGCTTCCGGCTCGTATGTTGTGTGGAATTG
TGAGCGGATAACAATTTCACACAGGAAACAGCTATGACCATGATTACGCCAAGCGCGCAATTAACCCTCA
CTAAAGGGAACAAAAGCTGGAGCTGCAAGCTTAATGTAGTCTTATGCAATACTCTTGTAGTCTTGCAACA
TGGTAACGATGAGTTAGCAACATGCCTTACAAGGAGAGAAAAAGCACCGTGCATGCCGATTGGTGGAAGT
AAGGTGGTACGATCGTGCCTTATTAGGAAGGCAACAGACGGGTCTGACATGGATTGGACGAACCACTGAA
TTGCCGCATTGCAGAGATATTGTATTTAAGTGCCTAGCTCGATACATAAAC
